Addgene plasmid #161050: pDONR221-SLC11A2_STOP
Purpose: Gateway entry clone with codon-optimized ORF sequence for subcloning into custom expression vectors. Contains a STOP codon at the end of the codon-optimized ORF sequence.
Depositing lab: RESOLUTE Consortium & Giulio Superti-Furga. Depositing organization: CeMM Research Center for Molecular Medicine. Publication: The RESOLUTE consortium: unlocking SLC transporters for drug discovery. Superti-Furga G, Lackner D, Wiedmer T, Ingles-Prieto A, Barbosa B, Girardi E, Goldmann U, Gurtl B, Klavins K, Klimek C, Lindinger S, Lineiro-Retes E, Muller AC, Onstein S, Redinger G, Reil D, Sedlyarov V, Wolf G, Crawford M, Everley R, ... Steppan CM. Nat Rev Drug Discov. 2020 Jul;19(7):429-430. doi: 10.1038/d41573-020-00056-6. PubMed 32265506.
Backbone
  Vector backbone: pDONR221
  Backbone manufacturer: ThermoFisher Scientific
  Backbone size w/o insert (bp): 2550
  Vector type: Mammalian Expression
Growth in bacteria
  Bacterial resistance: Kanamycin, 50 μg/mL
  Growth temperature: 37°C
  Growth strain: NEB Stable
  Copy number: High Copy
Gene/Insert
  Gene/Insert name: SLC11A2 (alt name: DCT1, DMT1, NRAMP2)
  Species: H. sapiens (human)
  Insert size (bp): 1707
  Entrez Gene: SLC11A2 (a.k.a. AHMIO1, DCT1, DMT1, NRAMP2)
  Cloning method: Gateway Cloning
  Sequencing primers: 5′ M13-fwd; 3′ M13-rev
Terms and licenses: Academic/Nonprofit Terms; Industry Terms
Depositor comments: This plasmid contains a STOP codon at the end of the codon-optimized ORF. For the version of this plasmid that does not contain a STOP codon, please see Addgene plasmid 131884 For more information on the full Resolute plasmid collection, please see www.addgene.org/depositor-collections/re-solute/. Please provide your feedback on this plasmid to the RESOLUTE consortium by filling out their RESOLUTE repository feedback form: https://forms.office.com/Pages/ResponsePage.aspx?id=0e05yklzmkS7rjFGQL4N7z4feCLQvEJAmVcOCM_u885UN1JJRko0Ukg4TVQwNTZLOUxPQVJWT1NHUCQlQCN0PWcu
How to cite: pDONR221-SLC11A2_STOP was a gift from RESOLUTE Consortium & Giulio Superti-Furga (Addgene plasmid # 161050 ; http://n2t.net/addgene:161050 ; RRID:Addgene_161050)
