[The description below was written by a language model from this plasmid's Addgene catalogue record and pLannotate feature annotations shown in this document.]
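Description:
pDONR221-SLC11A2_STOP is a Gateway entry clone built on the pDONR221 backbone, carrying a codon-optimized open reading frame for human SLC11A2 (also known as DMT1, DCT1 or NRAMP2). This solute carrier is a divalent metal transporter best known for iron uptake in duodenal enterocytes and for moving iron out of acidified endosomes, and it can also transport other metals such as manganese, cobalt and cadmium. The sequenced plasmid is about 4.3 kb. It replicates in E. coli from a high-copy ColE1/pUC-type origin and is selected with kanamycin through an aminoglycoside phosphotransferase gene. Although the catalogue lists the vector type as mammalian expression, the feature table shows no eukaryotic promoter or polyadenylation signal, so the plasmid serves as a shuttle for the ORF rather than as an expression vector in its own right.

The roughly 1.7 kb ORF sits between attL1 and attL2 sites, which allow directional transfer into any attR-containing destination vector by an LR recombination reaction. The destination vector then supplies the promoter, tags and host-specific elements. Because this version keeps a stop codon at the end of the ORF, it suits expression of the untagged protein or N-terminal fusions, but not C-terminal fusions. A companion clone without the stop codon exists for that purpose. Other annotated elements are standard backbone remnants: rrnB T1 and T2 terminators upstream of the cassette that shield it from read-through transcription, a T7 promoter beyond attL2 oriented toward the insert, and short lacI and lacZα fragments. The plasmid belongs to a consortium collection of SLC transporter clones made to support transporter research and drug discovery.
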