Features (pLannotate 1.2.2; 10 found; start..end, strand, type, name):
      1..100     +  protein_bind   attL1: mutant version of attL; recombination site for the Gateway® LR reaction LR Clonase™
    106..1809    +  CDS            SLC11A2: NRAM2_HUMAN - Also known as DCT1, DMT1, NRAMP2. Experimental evidence at protein level: Swiss-Prot protein existence level 1. Important in metal transport, in particular iron. Can also transport manganese, cobalt, cadmium, nickel, vanadium and lead. Involved in apical iron uptake into duodenal enterocytes. Involved in iron transport from acidified endosomes into the cytoplasm of erythroid precursor cells. May play an important role in hepatic iron accumulation and tissue iron distribution. May serve to import iron into the mitochondria. From Homo sapiens (Human).
   1814..1913    -  protein_bind   attL2: mutant version of attL; recombination site for the Gateway® LR reaction LR Clonase™
   1931..1949    -  promoter       T7 promoter: promoter for bacteriophage T7 RNA polymerase
   2083..2892    +  CDS            KanR: aminoglycoside phosphotransferase; aph(3')-Ia; confers resistance to kanamycin in bacteria or G418 (Geneticin®) in eukaryotes
   3039..3627    +  rep_origin     ori: high-copy-number ColE1/pMB1/pBR322/pUC origin of replication
   3810..3902    +  CDS            lacI (fragment): lac repressor; lacI; The lac repressor binds to the lac operator to inhibit transcription in E. coli. This inhibition can be relieved by adding lactose or isopropyl-β-D-thiogalactopyranoside (IPTG).
   3957..3984    -  terminator     rrnB T2 terminator: transcription terminator T2 from the E. coli rrnB gene
   4116..4159    +  terminator     rrnB T1 terminator: Escherichia coli rrnB; transcription terminator T1 from the E. coli rrnB gene
   4206..4242    -  CDS            lacZα (fragment): LacZα fragment of β-galactosidase; lacZ fragment
>Addgene plasmid #161050 | pDONR221-SLC11A2_STOP | addgene full sequence | sequence record 362755 | Addgene NGS Result
CAAATAATGATTTTATTTTGACTGATAGTGACCTGTTCGTTGCAACACATTGATGAGCAATGCTTTTTTA
TAATGCCAACTTTGTACAAAAAAGCAGGCTCCACCATGGTGCTGGGCCCCGAGCAGAAGATGAGCGACGA
TTCCGTGTCTGGCGACCACGGAGAGAGCGCCTCCCTGGGAAACATCAATCCAGCCTACTCTAACCCCTCT
CTGAGCCAGTCCCCCGGCGATAGCGAGGAGTACTTTGCCACATATTTCAATGAGAAGATCAGCATCCCTG
AGGAGGAGTACAGCTGCTTCTCCTTTCGGAAGCTGTGGGCCTTTACCGGCCCTGGCTTCCTGATGTCCAT
CGCCTATCTGGACCCAGGCAACATCGAGTCCGATCTGCAGTCTGGAGCAGTGGCAGGCTTCAAGCTGCTG
TGGATCCTGCTGCTGGCCACACTGGTGGGCCTGCTGCTGCAGAGGCTGGCAGCAAGGCTGGGAGTGGTGA
CCGGACTGCACCTGGCAGAGGTGTGCCACAGGCAGTACCCCAAGGTGCCTCGCGTGATCCTGTGGCTGAT
GGTGGAGCTGGCCATCATCGGCAGCGACATGCAGGAAGTGATCGGCTCCGCCATCGCCATCAATCTGCTG
TCTGTGGGAAGGATCCCTCTGTGGGGAGGCGTGCTGATCACAATCGCCGACACCTTCGTGTTTCTGTTCC
TGGATAAGTATGGCCTGCGCAAGCTGGAGGCCTTCTTTGGCTTTCTGATCACAATCATGGCCCTGACCTT
CGGCTACGAGTATGTGACAGTGAAGCCATCTCAGAGCCAGGTGCTGAAGGGCATGTTCGTGCCATCCTGC
TCTGGATGTAGGACCCCACAGATCGAGCAGGCAGTGGGAATCGTGGGAGCCGTGATCATGCCCCACAACA
TGTACCTGCACAGCGCCCTGGTGAAGTCCCGGCAGGTGAACAGAAACAATAAGCAGGAGGTGAGAGAGGC
CAATAAGTATTTCTTTATCGAGTCCTGCATCGCCCTGTTCGTGAGCTTCATCATCAACGTGTTCGTGGTG
AGCGTGTTCGCCGAGGCCTTCTTTGGCAAGACAAACGAGCAGGTGGTGGAGGTGTGCACCAATACAAGCT
CCCCCCACGCCGGCCTGTTTCCTAAGGACAATTCCACCCTGGCCGTGGATATCTACAAGGGCGGCGTGGT
GCTGGGCTGTTACTTCGGCCCAGCCGCCCTGTATATCTGGGCAGTGGGAATCCTGGCAGCAGGACAGTCT
AGCACCATGACAGGCACCTATAGCGGCCAGTTTGTGATGGAGGGCTTCCTGAATCTGAAGTGGAGCCGGT
TTGCCAGAGTGGTGCTGACAAGGTCCATCGCCATCATCCCTACCCTGCTGGTGGCCGTGTTTCAGGACGT
GGAGCACCTGACCGGCATGAACGATTTCCTGAATGTGCTGCAGAGCCTGCAGCTGCCTTTTGCCCTGATC
CCAATCCTGACATTCACCTCTCTGCGGCCAGTGATGAGCGACTTTGCAAACGGACTGGGATGGAGAATCG
CAGGAGGCATCCTGGTGCTGATCATCTGCTCCATCAATATGTACTTCGTGGTGGTGTATGTGAGGGATCT
GGGACACGTGGCCCTGTACGTGGTGGCAGCAGTGGTGTCCGTGGCATACCTGGGCTTCGTGTTCTACCTG
GGCTGGCAGTGTCTGATCGCCCTGGGCATGTCTTTCCTGGATTGCGGCCACACATGTCACCTGGGACTGA
CCGCACAGCCTGAGCTGTATCTGCTGAACACCATGGACGCCGATTCTCTGGTGAGCCGCTAAGACCCAGC
TTTCTTGTACAAAGTTGGCATTATAAGAAAGCATTGCTTATCAATTTGTTGCAACGAACAGGTCACTATC
AGTCAAAATAAAATCATTATTTGCCATCCAGCTGATATCCCCTATAGTGAGTCGTATTACATGGTCATAG
CTGTTTCCTGGCAGCTCTGGCCCGTGTCTCAAAATCTCTGATGTTACATTGCACAAGATAAAAATATATC
ATCATGAACAATAAAACTGTCTGCTTACATAAACAGTAATACAAGGGGTGTTATGAGCCATATTCAACGG
GAAACGTCGAGGCCGCGATTAAATTCCAACATGGATGCTGATTTATATGGGTATAAATGGGCTCGCGATA
ATGTCGGGCAATCAGGTGCGACAATCTATCGCTTGTATGGGAAGCCCGATGCGCCAGAGTTGTTTCTGAA
ACATGGCAAAGGTAGCGTTGCCAATGATGTTACAGATGAGATGGTCAGACTAAACTGGCTGACGGAATTT
ATGCCTCTTCCGACCATCAAGCATTTTATCCGTACTCCTGATGATGCATGGTTACTCACCACTGCGATCC
CCGGAAAAACAGCATTCCAGGTATTAGAAGAATATCCTGATTCAGGTGAAAATATTGTTGATGCGCTGGC
AGTGTTCCTGCGCCGGTTGCATTCGATTCCTGTTTGTAATTGTCCTTTTAACAGCGATCGCGTATTTCGT
CTCGCTCAGGCGCAATCACGAATGAATAACGGTTTGGTTGATGCGAGTGATTTTGATGACGAGCGTAATG
GCTGGCCTGTTGAACAAGTCTGGAAAGAAATGCATAAACTTTTGCCATTCTCACCGGATTCAGTCGTCAC
TCATGGTGATTTCTCACTTGATAACCTTATTTTTGACGAGGGGAAATTAATAGGTTGTATTGATGTTGGA
CGAGTCGGAATCGCAGACCGATACCAGGATCTTGCCATCCTATGGAACTGCCTCGGTGAGTTTTCTCCTT
CATTACAGAAACGGCTTTTTCAAAAATATGGTATTGATAATCCTGATATGAATAAATTGCAGTTTCATTT
GATGCTCGATGAGTTTTTCTAATCAGAATTGGTTAATTGGTTGTAACACTGGCAGAGCATTACGCTGACT
TGACGGGACGGCGCAAGCTCATGACCAAAATCCCTTAACGTGAGTTACGCGTCGTTCCACTGAGCGTCAG
ACCCCGTAGAAAAGATCAAAGGATCTTCTTGAGATCCTTTTTTTCTGCGCGTAATCTGCTGCTTGCAAAC
AAAAAAACCACCGCTACCAGCGGTGGTTTGTTTGCCGGATCAAGAGCTACCAACTCTTTTTCCGAAGGTA
ACTGGCTTCAGCAGAGCGCAGATACCAAATACTGTTCTTCTAGTGTAGCCGTAGTTAGGCCACCACTTCA
AGAACTCTGTAGCACCGCCTACATACCTCGCTCTGCTAATCCTGTTACCAGTGGCTGCTGCCAGTGGCGA
TAAGTCGTGTCTTACCGGGTTGGACTCAAGACGATAGTTACCGGATAAGGCGCAGCGGTCGGGCTGAACG
GGGGGTTCGTGCACACAGCCCAGCTTGGAGCGAACGACCTACACCGAACTGAGATACCTACAGCGTGAGC
TATGAGAAAGCGCCACGCTTCCCGAAGGGAGAAAGGCGGACAGGTATCCGGTAAGCGGCAGGGTCGGAAC
AGGAGAGCGCACGAGGGAGCTTCCAGGGGGAAACGCCTGGTATCTTTATAGTCCTGTCGGGTTTCGCCAC
CTCTGACTTGAGCGTCGATTTTTGTGATGCTCGTCAGGGGGGCGGAGCCTATGGAAAAACGCCAGCAACG
CGGCCTTTTTACGGTTCCTGGCCTTTTGCTGGCCTTTTGCTCACATGTTCTTTCCTGCGTTATCCCCTGA
TTCTGTGGATAACCGTATTACCGCCTTTGAGTGAGCTGATACCGCTCGCCGCAGCCGAACGACCGAGCGC
AGCGAGTCAGTGAGCGAGGAAGCGGAAGAGCGCCCAATACGCAAACCGCCTCTCCCCGCGCGTTGGCCGA
TTCATTAATGCAGCTGGCACGACAGGTTTCCCGACTGGAAAGCGGGCAGTGAGCGCAACGCAATTAATAC
GCGTACCGCTAGCCAGGAAGAGTTTGTAGAAACGCAAAAAGGCCATCCGTCAGGATGGCCTTCTGCTTAG
TTTGATGCCTGGCAGTTTATGGCGGGCGTCCTGCCCGCCACCCTCCGGGCCGTTGCTTCACAACGTTCAA
ATCCGCTCCCGGCGGATTTGTCCTACTCAGGAGAGCGTTCACCGACAAACAACAGATAAAACGAAAGGCC
CAGTCTTCCGACTGAGCCTTTCGTTTTATTTGATGCCTGGCAGTTCCCTACTCTCGCGTTAACGCTAGCA
TGGATGTTTTCCCAGTCACGACGTTGTAAAACGACGGCCAGTCTTAAGCTCGGGCCC
