>Addgene plasmid #161050 | pDONR221-SLC11A2_STOP | depositor partial sequence | sequence record 312035 | Codon-optimized ORF of SLC11A2
ATGGTGCTGGGCCCCGAGCAGAAGATGAGCGACGATTCCGTGTCTGGCGACCACGGAGAGAGCGCCTCCC
TGGGAAACATCAATCCAGCCTACTCTAACCCCTCTCTGAGCCAGTCCCCCGGCGATAGCGAGGAGTACTT
TGCCACATATTTCAATGAGAAGATCAGCATCCCTGAGGAGGAGTACAGCTGCTTCTCCTTTCGGAAGCTG
TGGGCCTTTACCGGCCCTGGCTTCCTGATGTCCATCGCCTATCTGGACCCAGGCAACATCGAGTCCGATC
TGCAGTCTGGAGCAGTGGCAGGCTTCAAGCTGCTGTGGATCCTGCTGCTGGCCACACTGGTGGGCCTGCT
GCTGCAGAGGCTGGCAGCAAGGCTGGGAGTGGTGACCGGACTGCACCTGGCAGAGGTGTGCCACAGGCAG
TACCCCAAGGTGCCTCGCGTGATCCTGTGGCTGATGGTGGAGCTGGCCATCATCGGCAGCGACATGCAGG
AAGTGATCGGCTCCGCCATCGCCATCAATCTGCTGTCTGTGGGAAGGATCCCTCTGTGGGGAGGCGTGCT
GATCACAATCGCCGACACCTTCGTGTTTCTGTTCCTGGATAAGTATGGCCTGCGCAAGCTGGAGGCCTTC
TTTGGCTTTCTGATCACAATCATGGCCCTGACCTTCGGCTACGAGTATGTGACAGTGAAGCCATCTCAGA
GCCAGGTGCTGAAGGGCATGTTCGTGCCATCCTGCTCTGGATGTAGGACCCCACAGATCGAGCAGGCAGT
GGGAATCGTGGGAGCCGTGATCATGCCCCACAACATGTACCTGCACAGCGCCCTGGTGAAGTCCCGGCAG
GTGAACAGAAACAATAAGCAGGAGGTGAGAGAGGCCAATAAGTATTTCTTTATCGAGTCCTGCATCGCCC
TGTTCGTGAGCTTCATCATCAACGTGTTCGTGGTGAGCGTGTTCGCCGAGGCCTTCTTTGGCAAGACAAA
CGAGCAGGTGGTGGAGGTGTGCACCAATACAAGCTCCCCCCACGCCGGCCTGTTTCCTAAGGACAATTCC
ACCCTGGCCGTGGATATCTACAAGGGCGGCGTGGTGCTGGGCTGTTACTTCGGCCCAGCCGCCCTGTATA
TCTGGGCAGTGGGAATCCTGGCAGCAGGACAGTCTAGCACCATGACAGGCACCTATAGCGGCCAGTTTGT
GATGGAGGGCTTCCTGAATCTGAAGTGGAGCCGGTTTGCCAGAGTGGTGCTGACAAGGTCCATCGCCATC
ATCCCTACCCTGCTGGTGGCCGTGTTTCAGGACGTGGAGCACCTGACCGGCATGAACGATTTCCTGAATG
TGCTGCAGAGCCTGCAGCTGCCTTTTGCCCTGATCCCAATCCTGACATTCACCTCTCTGCGGCCAGTGAT
GAGCGACTTTGCAAACGGACTGGGATGGAGAATCGCAGGAGGCATCCTGGTGCTGATCATCTGCTCCATC
AATATGTACTTCGTGGTGGTGTATGTGAGGGATCTGGGACACGTGGCCCTGTACGTGGTGGCAGCAGTGG
TGTCCGTGGCATACCTGGGCTTCGTGTTCTACCTGGGCTGGCAGTGTCTGATCGCCCTGGGCATGTCTTT
CCTGGATTGCGGCCACACATGTCACCTGGGACTGACCGCACAGCCTGAGCTGTATCTGCTGAACACCATG
GACGCCGATTCTCTGGTGAGCCGCTAA
